LOCUS       Exported 9068 bp ds-DNA circular SYN 12-MAY-2021
DEFINITION  pCS4333 CEN/ARS vector, PGAL1-yeTadA1.0-100AA linker-T7 RNAP-TCYC1,
            TRP1 selectable marker.
ACCESSION   .
VERSION     .
KEYWORDS    pCS4333 yeTadA1.0-T7 RNAP
SOURCE      synthetic DNA construct
  ORGANISM  synthetic DNA construct
REFERENCE   1 (bases 1 to 9068)
  TITLE     Yeast expression plasmid for yeTadA1.0 - T7 RNAP fusion protein,
            enables targeted mutation downstream of T7 promoters
  JOURNAL   Unpublished
REFERENCE   2 (bases 1 to 9068)
  AUTHORS   .
  TITLE     Direct Submission
  JOURNAL   Exported May 12, 2021 from SnapGene Server 1.1.58
            http://www.snapgene.com
FEATURES             Location/Qualifiers
     source          1..9068
                     /organism="synthetic DNA construct"
                     /mol_type="other DNA"
     CDS             complement(590..1450)
                     /codon_start=1
                     /gene="bla"
                     /product="beta-lactamase"
                     /label=AmpR
                     /note="confers resistance to ampicillin, carbenicillin, and
                     related antibiotics"
                     /translation="MSIQHFRVALIPFFAAFCLPVFAHPETLVKVKDAEDQLGARVGYI
                     ELDLNSGKILESFRPEERFPMMSTFKVLLCGAVLSRIDAGQEQLGRRIHYSQNDLVEYS
                     PVTEKHLTDGMTVRELCSAAITMSDNTAANLLLTTIGGPKELTAFLHNMGDHVTRLDRW
                     EPELNEAIPNDERDTTMPVAMATTLRKLLTGELLTLASRQQLIDWMEADKVAGPLLRSA
                     LPAGWFIADKSGAGERGSRGIIAALGPDGKPSRIVVIYTTGSQATMDERNRQIAEIGAS
                     LIKHW"
     primer_bind     1213..1232
                     /label=Amp-R
                     /note="Ampicillin resistance gene, reverse primer"
     promoter        complement(1451..1555)
                     /gene="bla"
                     /label=AmpR promoter
     misc_feature    1592..2095
                     /label=CEN/ARS
                     /note="S. cerevisiae CEN6 centromere fused to an
                     autonomously replicating sequence"
     primer_bind     2137..2155
                     /label=pBRforEco
                     /note="pBR322 vectors, upsteam of EcoRI site, forward
                     primer"
     primer_bind     complement(2193..2215)
                     /label=pGEX 3'
                     /note="pGEX vectors, reverse primer"
     primer_bind     2315..2334
                     /label=pRS-marker
                     /note="pRS vectors, use to sequence yeast selectable
                     marker"
     promoter        2351..2631
                     /gene="S. cerevisiae TRP1"
                     /label=TRP1 promoter
     CDS             2632..3306
                     /codon_start=1
                     /gene="S. cerevisiae TRP1"
                     /product="phosphoribosylanthranilate isomerase, required
                     for tryptophan biosynthesis"
                     /label=TRP1
                     /note="yeast auxotrophic marker"
                     /translation="MSVINFTGSSGPLVKVCGLQSTEAAECALDSDADLLGIICVPNRK
                     RTIDPVIARKISSLVKAYKNSSGTPKYLVGVFRNQPKEDVLALVNDYGIDIVQLHGDES
                     WQEYQEFLGLPVIKRLVFPKDCNILLSAASQKPHSFIPLFDSEAGGTGELLDWNSISDW
                     VGRQESPESLHFMLAGGLTPENVGDALRLNGVIGVDVSGGVETNGVKDSNKIANFVKNA
                     KK"
     rep_origin      complement(3403..3858)
                     /direction=LEFT
                     /label=f1 ori
                     /note="f1 bacteriophage origin of replication; arrow
                     indicates direction of (+) strand synthesis"
     primer_bind     complement(3540..3561)
                     /label=F1ori-F
                     /note="F1 origin, forward primer"
     primer_bind     3752..3771
                     /label=F1ori-R
                     /note="F1 origin, reverse primer"
     terminator      3941..4106
                     /gene="S. cerevisiae ADH1"
                     /label=ADH1 terminator
                     /note="transcription terminator for the S. cerevisiae
                     alcohol dehydrogenase 1 (ADH1) gene"
     primer_bind     4027..4051
                     /label=pHybLex-R
                     /note="ADH terminator, reverse primer"
     CDS             complement(4254..4277)
                     /codon_start=1
                     /product="FLAG(R) epitope tag, followed by an enterokinase
                     cleavage site"
                     /label=FLAG
                     /translation="DYKDDDDK"
     promoter        4324..4988
                     /gene="GAL1 and GAL10 genes of S. cerevisiae"
                     /label=GAL1,10 promoter
                     /note="divergent inducible promoter, regulated by Gal4"
     protein_bind    4540..4657
                     /label=UAS
                     /bound_moiety="Gal4"
                     /note="upstream activating sequence mediating
                     Gal4-dependent induction"
     primer_bind     4952..4975
                     /label=GAL1
                     /note="S. cerevisiae GAL1 promoter, forward primer"
     terminator      8467..8656
                     /gene="S. cerevisiae CYC1"
                     /label=CYC1 terminator
                     /note="transcription terminator for CYC1"
     primer_bind     complement(8728..8745)
                     /label=L4440
                     /note="L4440 vector, forward primer"
     rep_origin      complement(8899..419)
                     /direction=LEFT
                     /label=ori
                     /note="high-copy-number ColE1/pMB1/pBR322/pUC origin of
                     replication"
     primer_bind     complement(8979..8998)
                     /label=pBR322ori-F
                     /note="pBR322 origin, forward primer"
ORIGIN
        1 cttcgggaag cgtggcgctt tctcatagct cacgctgtag gtatctcagt tcggtgtagg
       61 tcgttcgctc caagctgggc tgtgtgcacg aaccccccgt tcagcccgac cgctgcgcct
      121 tatccggtaa ctatcgtctt gagtccaacc cggtaagaca cgacttatcg ccactggcag
      181 cagccactgg taacaggatt agcagagcga ggtatgtagg cggtgctaca gagttcttga
      241 agtggtggcc taactacggc tacactagaa ggacagtatt tggtatctgc gctctgctga
      301 agccagttac cttcggaaaa agagttggta gctcttgatc cggcaaacaa accaccgctg
      361 gtagcggtgg tttttttgtt tgcaagcagc agattacgcg cagaaaaaaa ggatctcaag
      421 aagatccttt gatcttttct acggggtctg acgctcagtg gaacgaaaac tcacgttaag
      481 ggattttggt catgagatta tcaaaaagga tcttcaccta gatcctttta aattaaaaat
      541 gaagttttaa atcaatctaa agtatatatg agtaaacttg gtctgacagt taccaatgct
      601 taatcagtga ggcacctatc tcagcgatct gtctatttcg ttcatccata gttgcctgac
      661 tccccgtcgt gtagataact acgatacggg agggcttacc atctggcccc agtgctgcaa
      721 tgataccgcg agacccacgc tcaccggctc cagatttatc agcaataaac cagccagccg
      781 gaagggccga gcgcagaagt ggtcctgcaa ctttatccgc ctccatccag tctattaatt
      841 gttgccggga agctagagta agtagttcgc cagttaatag tttgcgcaac gttgttgcca
      901 ttgctacagg catcgtggtg tcacgctcgt cgtttggtat ggcttcattc agctccggtt
      961 cccaacgatc aaggcgagtt acatgatccc ccatgttgtg caaaaaagcg gttagctcct
     1021 tcggtcctcc gatcgttgtc agaagtaagt tggccgcagt gttatcactc atggttatgg
     1081 cagcactgca taattctctt actgtcatgc catccgtaag atgcttttct gtgactggtg
     1141 agtactcaac caagtcattc tgagaatagt gtatgcggcg accgagttgc tcttgcccgg
     1201 cgtcaatacg ggataatacc gcgccacata gcagaacttt aaaagtgctc atcattggaa
     1261 aacgttcttc ggggcgaaaa ctctcaagga tcttaccgct gttgagatcc agttcgatgt
     1321 aacccactcg tgcacccaac tgatcttcag catcttttac tttcaccagc gtttctgggt
     1381 gagcaaaaac aggaaggcaa aatgccgcaa aaaagggaat aagggcgaca cggaaatgtt
     1441 gaatactcat actcttcctt tttcaatatt attgaagcat ttatcagggt tattgtctca
     1501 tgagcggata catatttgaa tgtatttaga aaaataaaca aataggggtt ccgcgcacat
     1561 ttccccgaaa agtgccacct gggtcctttt catcacgtgc tataaaaata attataattt
     1621 aaatttttta atataaatat ataaattaaa aatagaaagt aaaaaaagaa attaaagaaa
     1681 aaatagtttt tgttttccga agatgtaaaa gactctaggg ggatcgccaa caaatactac
     1741 cttttatctt gctcttcctg ctctcaggta ttaatgccga attgtttcat cttgtctgtg
     1801 tagaagacca cacacgaaaa tcctgtgatt ttacatttta cttatcgtta atcgaatgta
     1861 tatctattta atctgctttt cttgtctaat aaatatatat gtaaagtacg ctttttgttg
     1921 aaatttttta aacctttgtt tatttttttt tcttcattcc gtaactcttc taccttcttt
     1981 atttactttc taaaatccaa atacaaaaca taaaaataaa taaacacaga gtaaattccc
     2041 aaattattcc atcattaaaa gatacgaggc gcgtgtaagt tacaggcaag cgatccgtcc
     2101 taagaaacca ttattatcat gacattaacc tataaaaata ggcgtatcac gaggcccttt
     2161 cgtctcgcgc gtttcggtga tgacggtgaa aacctctgac acatgcagct cccggagacg
     2221 gtcacagctt gtctgtaagc ggatgccggg agcagacaag cccgtcaggg cgcgtcagcg
     2281 ggtgttggcg ggtgtcgggg ctggcttaac tatgcggcat cagagcagat tgtactgaga
     2341 gtgcaccata aacgacatta ctatatatat aatataggaa gcatttaata gacagcatcg
     2401 taatatatgt gtactttgca gttatgacgc cagatggcag tagtggaaga tattctttat
     2461 tgaaaaatag cttgtcacct tacgtacaat cttgatccgg agcttttctt tttttgccga
     2521 ttaagaatta attcggtcga aaaaagaaaa ggagagggcc aagagggagg gcattggtga
     2581 ctattgagca cgtgagtata cgtgattaag cacacaaagg cagcttggag tatgtctgtt
     2641 attaatttca caggtagttc tggtccattg gtgaaagttt gcggcttgca gagcacagag
     2701 gccgcagaat gtgctctaga ttccgatgct gacttgctgg gtattatatg tgtgcccaat
     2761 agaaagagaa caattgaccc ggttattgca aggaaaattt caagtcttgt aaaagcatat
     2821 aaaaatagtt caggcactcc gaaatacttg gttggcgtgt ttcgtaatca acctaaggag
     2881 gatgttttgg ctctggtcaa tgattacggc attgatatcg tccaactgca tggagatgag
     2941 tcgtggcaag aataccaaga gttcctcggt ttgccagtta ttaaaagact cgtatttcca
     3001 aaagactgca acatactact cagtgcagct tcacagaaac ctcattcgtt tattcccttg
     3061 tttgattcag aagcaggtgg gacaggtgaa cttttggatt ggaactcgat ttctgactgg
     3121 gttggaaggc aagagagccc cgaaagctta cattttatgt tagctggtgg actgacgcca
     3181 gaaaatgttg gtgatgcgct tagattaaat ggcgttattg gtgttgatgt aagcggaggt
     3241 gtggagacaa atggtgtaaa agactctaac aaaatagcaa atttcgtcaa aaatgctaag
     3301 aaataggtta ttactgagta gtatttattt aagtattgtt tgtgcacttg cctgcggtgt
     3361 gaaataccgc acagatgcgt aaggagaaaa taccgcatca ggaaattgta aacgttaata
     3421 ttttgttaaa attcgcgtta aatttttgtt aaatcagctc attttttaac caataggccg
     3481 aaatcggcaa aatcccttat aaatcaaaag aatagaccga gatagggttg agtgttgttc
     3541 cagtttggaa caagagtcca ctattaaaga acgtggactc caacgtcaaa ggnnnnnnnn
     3601 nnnnnnnnnn nnnnnnnnnn nnnnnnnnnn nnnnnnnnnn ntnnnnnnnn nnnnnnnnnn
     3661 nnnnnnnnnn nnnnnnnnnn nnnnnnnnnn nnnnnnnnnn nnnnnnnnnn nnnnnnnnnn
     3721 nnnnnnnnnn nnngnnnnnn nnnnnnnnnn nnnnnnnnnn nnnnnnnnnn nnnnnnnnnn
     3781 nnnnnnnnnn nnnnnnnnnn nnnnnnnnnn nnnnnnnnnn nnnnnnnnnn nnnnnnnnnn
     3841 nnnnnnnnnn nnnnnnnncg cgccattcgc cattcaggct gcgcaactgt tgggaagggc
     3901 gatcggtgcg ggcctcttcg ctattacgcc agctgaattg gagcgacctc atgctatacc
     3961 tgagaaagca acctgaccta caggaaagag ttactcaaga ataagaattt tcgttttaaa
     4021 acctaagagt cactttaaaa tttgtataca cttatttttt ttataactta tttaataata
     4081 aaaatcataa atcataagaa attcgcttat ttagaagtgt caacaacgta tctaccaacg
     4141 atttgaccct tttccatctt ttcgtaaatt tctggcaagg tagacaagcc gacaaccttg
     4201 attggagact tgaccaaacc tctggcgaag aattgttaat taagagctca gatcttatcg
     4261 tcgtcatcct tgtaatccat cgatactagt gcggccgccc tttagtgagg gttgaattcg
     4321 aattttcaaa aattcttact ttttttttgg atggacgcaa agaagtttaa taatcatatt
     4381 acatggcatt accaccatat acatatccat atacatatcc atatctaatc ttacttatat
     4441 gttgtggaaa tgtaaagagc cccattatct tagcctaaaa aaaccttctc tttggaactt
     4501 tcagtaatac gcttaactgc tcattgctat attgaagtac ggattagaag ccgccgagcg
     4561 ggtgacagcc ctccgaagga agactctcct ccgtgcgtcc tcgtcttcac cggtcgcgtt
     4621 cctgaaacgc agatgtgcct cgcgccgcac tgctccgaac aataaagatt ctacaatact
     4681 agcttttatg gttatgaaga ggaaaaattg gcagtaacct ggccccacaa accttcaaat
     4741 gaacgaatca aattaacaac cataggatga taatgcgatt agttttttag ccttatttct
     4801 ggggtaatta atcagcgaag cgatgatttt tgatctatta acagatatat aaatgcaaaa
     4861 actgcataac cactttaact aatactttca acattttcgg tttgtattac ttcttattca
     4921 aatgtaataa aagtatcaac aaaaaattgt taatatacct ctatacttta acgtcaagga
     4981 gaaaaaaccc cggatccgat gtccgaggtt gagttcagcc atgagtactg gatgagacac
     5041 gcattgactc tagcaaagag ggcgagagac gagagggaag tccccgtcgg cgccgtatta
     5101 gtcttaaata atagggtaat tggtgaaggg tggaaccgtg ctattgggtt acatgacccg
     5161 acagctcacg cggagattat ggcacttaga caaggcggtc ttgtaatgca gaactaccgt
     5221 ttaatagacg caacactgta cgtcacattc gaaccttgtg taatgtgtgc cggagccatg
     5281 atccactccc gtataggccg tgttgtcttt ggggtcagaa acgcgaagac aggagcagcc
     5341 ggttccctga tggatgtgtt acactaccct ggaatgaatc atagtgtcga gataacggag
     5401 ggtatcctgg cagacgagtg tgccgcgttg ctgtgttatt tttttaggat gccccgtcgg
     5461 gtctttaatg cgcagaaaaa agcgcagccc tctaccggct ctggaggtgg aggttctgca
     5521 gagtatgtgc gggccctctt tgactttaat gggaatgatg aagaagatct tccctttaag
     5581 aaaggagaca tcctgagaat ccgggataag cctgaagagc agtggtggaa tgcagaggac
     5641 agcgaaggaa agagggggat gattcctgtc ccttacgtgg agaagtattc cggagactat
     5701 aaggaccacg acggagacta caaggatcat gatattgatt acaaagacga tgacaatcag
     5761 gttaacacga ttaacatagc taagaacgac ttctctgaca tcgaactggc tgctatcccg
     5821 ttcaacactc tggctgacca ttacggtgag cgtttagctc gcgaacagtt ggcccttgag
     5881 catgagtctt acgagatggg tgaagcacgc ttccgcaaga tgtttgagcg tcaacttaaa
     5941 gctggtgagg ttgcggataa cgctgccgcc aagcctctca tcactaccct actccctaag
     6001 atgattgcac gcatcaacga ctggtttgag gaagtgaaag ctaagcgcgg caagcgcccg
     6061 acagccttcc agttcctgca agaaatcaag ccggaagccg tagcgtacat caccattaag
     6121 accactctgg cttgcctaac cagtgctgac aatacaaccg ttcaggctgt agcaagcgca
     6181 atcggtcggg ccattgagga cgaggctcgc ttcggtcgta tccgtgacct tgaagctaag
     6241 cacttcaaga aaaacgttga ggaacaactc aacaagcgcg tagggcacgt ctacaagaaa
     6301 gcatttatgc aagttgtcga ggctgacatg ctctctaagg gtctactcgg tggcgaggcg
     6361 tggtcttcgt ggcataagga agactctatt catgtaggag tacgctgcat cgagatgctc
     6421 attgagtcaa ccggaatggt tagcttacac cgccaaaatg ctggcgtagt aggtcaagac
     6481 tctgagacta tcgaactcgc acctgaatac gctgaggcta tcgcaacccg tgcaggtgcg
     6541 ctggctggca tctctccgat gttccaacct tgcgtagttc ctcctaagcc gtggactggc
     6601 attactggtg gtggctattg ggctaacggt cgtcgtcctc tggcgctggt gcgtactcac
     6661 agtaagaaag cactgatgcg ctacgaagac gtttacatgc ctgaggtgta caaagcgatt
     6721 aacattgcgc aaaacaccgc atggaaaatc aacaagaaag tcctagcggt cgccaacgta
     6781 atcaccaagt ggaagcattg tccggtcgag gacatccctg cgattgagcg tgaagaactc
     6841 ccgatgaaac cggaagacat cgacatgaat cctgaggctc tcaccgcgtg gaaacgtgct
     6901 gccgctgctg tgtaccgcaa ggacaaggct cgcaagtctc gccgtatcag ccttgagttc
     6961 atgcttgagc aagccaataa gtttgctaac cataaggcca tctggttccc ttacaacatg
     7021 gactggcgcg gtcgtgttta cgctgtgtca atgttcaacc cgcaaggtaa cgatatgacc
     7081 aaaggactgc ttacgctggc gaaaggtaaa ccaatcggta aggaaggtta ctactggctg
     7141 aaaatccacg gtgcaaactg tgcgggtgtc gataaggttc cgttccctga gcgcatcaag
     7201 ttcattgagg aaaaccacga gaacatcatg gcttgcgcta agtctccact ggagaacact
     7261 tggtgggctg agcaagattc tccgttctgc ttccttgcgt tctgctttga gtacgctggg
     7321 gtacagcacc acggcctgag ctataactgc tcccttccgc tggcgtttga cgggtcttgc
     7381 tctggcatcc agcacttctc cgcgatgctc cgagatgagg taggtggtcg cgcggttaac
     7441 ttgcttccta gtgaaaccgt tcaggacatc tacgggattg ttgctaagaa agtcaacgag
     7501 attctacaag cagacgcaat caatgggacc gataacgaag tagttaccgt gaccgatgag
     7561 aacactggtg aaatctctga gaaagtcaag ctgggcacta aggcactggc tggtcaatgg
     7621 ctggcttacg gtgttactcg cagtgtgact aagcgttcag tcatgacgct ggcttacggg
     7681 tccaaagagt tcggcttccg tcaacaagtg ctggaagata ccattcagcc agctattgat
     7741 tccggcaagg gtctgatgtt cactcagccg aatcaggctg ctggatacat ggctaagctg
     7801 atttgggaat ctgtgagcgt gacggtggta gctgcggttg aagcaatgaa ctggcttaag
     7861 tctgctgcta agctgctggc tgctgaggtc aaagataaga agactggaga gattcttcgc
     7921 aagcgttgcg ctgtgcattg ggtaactcct gatggtttcc ctgtgtggca ggaatacaag
     7981 aagcctattc agacgcgctt gaacctgatg ttcctcggtc agttccgctt acagcctacc
     8041 attaacacca acaaagatag cgagattgat gcacacaaac aggagtctgg tatcgctcct
     8101 aactttgtac acagccaaga cggtagccac cttcgtaaga ctgtagtgtg ggcacacgag
     8161 aagtacggaa tcgaatcttt tgcactgatt cacgactcct tcggtaccat tccggctgac
     8221 gctgcgaacc tgttcaaagc agtgcgcgaa actatggttg acacatatga gtcttgtgat
     8281 gtactggctg atttctacga ccagttcgct gaccagttgc acgagtctca attggacaaa
     8341 atgccagcac ttccggctaa aggtaacttg aacctccgtg acatcttaga gtcggacttc
     8401 gcgttcgcgt aaaatcagta agcttggtac cgcggctagc taagcttggt accgcggcta
     8461 gctaagatcc gctctaaccg aaaaggaagg agttagacaa cctgaagtct aggtccctat
     8521 ttattttttt atagttatgt tagtattaag aacgttattt atatttcaaa tttttctttt
     8581 ttttctgtac agacgcgtgt acgcatgtaa cattatactg aaaaccttgc ttgagaaggt
     8641 tttgggacgc tcgaagatcc agctgcatta atgaatcggc caacgcgcgg ggagaggcgg
     8701 tttgcgtatt gggcgctctt ccgcttcctc gctcactgac tcgctgcgct cggtcgttcg
     8761 gctgcggcga gcggtatcag ctcactcaaa ggcggtaata cggttatcca cagaatcagg
     8821 ggataacgca ggaaagaaca tgtgagcaaa aggccagcaa aaggccagga accgtaaaaa
     8881 ggccgcgttg ctggcgtttt tccataggct ccgcccccct gacgagcatc acaaaaatcg
     8941 acgctcaagt cagaggtggc gaaacccgac aggactataa agataccagg cgtttccccc
     9001 tggaagctcc ctcgtgcgct ctcctgttcc gaccctgccg cttaccggat acctgtccgc
     9061 ctttctcc
//
