>Addgene plasmid #137735 | pCS4333 yeTadA1.0-T7 RNAP | addgene full sequence | sequence record 270188 | Addgene NGS Result
CGGGAGCAGACAAGCCCGTCAGGGCGCGTCAGCGGGTGTTGGCGGGTGTCGGGGCTGGCTTAACTATGCG
GCATCAGAGCAGATTGTACTGAGAGTGCACCATAGATCACGACATTACTATATATATAATATAGGAAGCA
TTTAATAGAACAGCATCGTAATATATGTGTACTTTGCAGTTATGACGCCAGATGGCAGTAGTGGAAGATA
TTCTTTATTGAAAAATAGCTTGTCACCTTACGTACAATCTTGATCCGGAGCTTTTCTTTTTTTGCCGATT
AAGAATTAATTCGGTCGAAAAAAGAAAAGGAGAGGGCCAAGAGGGAGGGCATTGGTGACTATTGAGCACG
TGAGTATACGTGATTAAGCACACAAAGGCAGCTTGGAGTATGTCTGTTATTAATTTCACAGGTAGTTCTG
GTCCATTGGTGAAAGTTTGCGGCTTGCAGAGCACAGAGGCCGCAGAATGTGCTCTAGATTCCGATGCTGA
CTTGCTGGGTATTATATGTGTGCCCAATAGAAAGAGAACAATTGACCCGGTTATTGCAAGGAAAATTTCA
AGTCTTGTAAAAGCATATAAAAATAGTTCAGGCACTCCGAAATACTTGGTTGGCGTGTTTCGTAATCAAC
CTAAGGAGGATGTTTTGGCTCTGGTCAATGATTACGGCATTGATATCGTCCAACTGCATGGAGATGAGTC
GTGGCAAGAATACCAAGAGTTCCTCGGTTTGCCAGTTATTAAAAGACTCGTATTTCCAAAAGACTGCAAC
ATACTACTCAGTGCAGCTTCACAGAAACCTCATTCGTTTATTCCCTTGTTTGATTCAGAAGCAGGTGGGA
CAGGTGAACTTTTGGATTGGAACTCGATTTCTGACTGGGTTGGAAGGCAAGAGAGCCCCGAAAGCTTACA
TTTTATGTTAGCTGGTGGACTGACGCCAGAAAATGTTGGTGATGCGCTTAGATTAAATGGCGTTATTGGT
GTTGATGTAAGCGGAGGTGTGGAGACAAATGGTGTAAAAGACTCTAACAAAATAGCAAATTTCGTCAAAA
ATGCTAAGAAATAGGTTATTACTGAGTAGTATTTATTTAAGTATTGTTTGTGCACTTGCCGATCTATGCG
GTGTGAAATACCGCACAGATGCGTAAGGAGAAAATACCGCATCAGGAAATTGTAAGCGTTAATATTTTGT
TAAAATTCGCGTTAAATTTTTGTTAAATCAGCTCATTTTTTAACCAATAGGCCGAAATCGGCAAAATCCC
TTATAAATCAAAAGAATAGACCGAGATAGGGTTGAGTGTTGTTCCAGTTTGGAACAAGAGTCCACTATTA
AAGAACGTGGACTCCAACGTCAAAGG
[49 nt withheld, positions 1357-1405]
T
[91 nt withheld, positions 1407-1497]
G
[124 nt withheld, positions 1499-1622]
CCATTCGCCATTCAGGCTGCGCAACTGTTGGGAAGGGCGATCGGTGCGGGCCTCTTCGCTATTACGCCAG
CTGAATTGGAGCGACCTCATGCTATACCTGAGAAAGCAACCTGACCTACAGGAAAGAGTTACTCAAGAAT
AAGAATTTTCGTTTTAAAACCTAAGAGTCACTTTAAAATTTGTATACACTTATTTTTTTTATAACTTATT
TAATAATAAAAATCATAAATCATAAGAAATTCGCTTATTTAGAAGTGTCAACAACGTATCTACCAACGAT
TTGACCCTTTTCCATCTTTTCGTAAATTTCTGGCAAGGTAGACAAGCCGACAACCTTGATTGGAGACTTG
ACCAAACCTCTGGCGAAGAATTGTTAATTAAGAGCTCAGATCTTATCGTCGTCATCCTTGTAATCCATCG
ATACTAGTGCGGCCGCCCTTTAGTGAGGGTTGAATTCGAATTTTCAAAAATTCTTACTTTTTTTTTGGAT
GGACGCAAAGAAGTTTAATAATCATATTACATGGCATTACCACCATATACATATCCATATACATATCCAT
ATCTAATCTTACTTATATGTTGTGGAAATGTAAAGAGCCCCATTATCTTAGCCTAAAAAAACCTTCTCTT
TGGAACTTTCAGTAATACGCTTAACTGCTCATTGCTATATTGAAGTACGGATTAGAAGCCGCCGAGCGGG
TGACAGCCCTCCGAAGGAAGACTCTCCTCCGTGCGTCCTCGTCTTCACCGGTCGCGTTCCTGAAACGCAG
ATGTGCCTCGCGCCGCACTGCTCCGAACAATAAAGATTCTACAATACTAGCTTTTATGGTTATGAAGAGG
AAAAATTGGCAGTAACCTGGCCCCACAAACCTTCAAATGAACGAATCAAATTAACAACCATAGGATGATA
ATGCGATTAGTTTTTTAGCCTTATTTCTGGGGTAATTAATCAGCGAAGCGATGATTTTTGATCTATTAAC
AGATATATAAATGCAAAAACTGCATAACCACTTTAACTAATACTTTCAACATTTTCGGTTTGTATTACTT
CTTATTCAAATGTAATAAAAGTATCAACAAAAAATTGTTAATATACCTCTATACTTTAACGTCAAGGAGA
AAAAACCCCGGATCCGATGTCCGAGGTTGAGTTCAGCCATGAGTACTGGATGAGACACGCATTGACTCTA
GCAAAGAGGGCGAGAGACGAGAGGGAAGTCCCCGTCGGCGCCGTATTAGTCTTAAATAATAGGGTAATTG
GTGAAGGGTGGAACCGTGCTATTGGGTTACATGACCCGACAGCTCACGCGGAGATTATGGCACTTAGACA
AGGCGGTCTTGTAATGCAGAACTACCGTTTAATAGACGCAACACTGTACGTCACATTCGAACCTTGTGTA
ATGTGTGCCGGAGCCATGATCCACTCCCGTATAGGCCGTGTTGTCTTTGGGGTCAGAAACGCGAAGACAG
GAGCAGCCGGTTCCCTGATGGATGTGTTACACTACCCTGGAATGAATCATAGTGTCGAGATAACGGAGGG
TATCCTGGCAGACGAGTGTGCCGCGTTGCTGTGTTATTTTTTTAGGATGCCCCGTCGGGTCTTTAATGCG
CAGAAAAAAGCGCAGCCCTCTACCGGCTCTGGAGGTGGAGGTTCTGCAGAGTATGTGCGGGCCCTCTTTG
ACTTTAATGGGAATGATGAAGAAGATCTTCCCTTTAAGAAAGGAGACATCCTGAGAATCCGGGATAAGCC
TGAAGAGCAGTGGTGGAATGCAGAGGACAGCGAAGGAAAGAGGGGGATGATTCCTGTCCCTTACGTGGAG
AAGTATTCCGGAGACTATAAGGACCACGACGGAGACTACAAGGATCATGATATTGATTACAAAGACGATG
ACAATCAGGTTAACACGATTAACATAGCTAAGAACGACTTCTCTGACATCGAACTGGCTGCTATCCCGTT
CAACACTCTGGCTGACCATTACGGTGAGCGTTTAGCTCGCGAACAGTTGGCCCTTGAGCATGAGTCTTAC
GAGATGGGTGAAGCACGCTTCCGCAAGATGTTTGAGCGTCAACTTAAAGCTGGTGAGGTTGCGGATAACG
CTGCCGCCAAGCCTCTCATCACTACCCTACTCCCTAAGATGATTGCACGCATCAACGACTGGTTTGAGGA
AGTGAAAGCTAAGCGCGGCAAGCGCCCGACAGCCTTCCAGTTCCTGCAAGAAATCAAGCCGGGAGCCGTA
GCGTACATCACCATTAAGACCACTCTGGCTTGCCTAACCAGTGCTGACAATACAACCGTTCAGGCTGTAG
CAAGCGCAATCGGTCGGGCCATTGAGGACGAGGCTCGCTTCGGTCGTATCCGTGACCTTGAAGCTAAGCA
CTTCAAGAAAAACGTTGAGGAACAACTCAACAAGCGCGTAGGGCACGTCTACAAGAAAGCATTTATGCAA
GTTGTCGAGGCTGACATGCTCTCTAAGGGTCTACTCGGTGGCGAGGCGTGGTCTTCGTGGCATAAGGAAG
ACTCTATTCATGTAGGAGTACGCTGCATCGAGATGCTCATTGAGTCAACCGGAATGGTTAGCTTACACCG
CCAAAATGCTGGCGTAGTAGGTCAAGACTCTGAGACTATCGAACTCGCACCTGAATACGCTGAGGCTATA
GCAACCCGTGCAGGTGCGCTGGCTGGCATCTCTCCGATGTTCCAACCTTGCGTAGTTCCTCCTAAGCCGT
GGACTGGCATTACTGGTGGTGGCTATTGGGCTAACGGTCGTCGTCCTCTGGCGCTGGTGCGTACTCACAG
TAAGAAAGCACTGATGCGCTACGAAGACGTTTACATGCCTGAGGTGTACAAAGCGATTAACATTGCGCAA
AACACCGCATGGAAAATCAACAAGAAAGTCCTAGCGGTCGCCAACGTAATCACCAAGTGGAAGCATTGTC
CGGTCGAGGACATCCCTGCGATTGAGCGTGAAGAACTCCCGATGAAACCGGAAGACATCGACATGAATCC
TGAGGCTCTCACCGCGTGGAAACGTGCTGCCGCTGCTGTGTACCGCAAGGACAAGGCTCGCAAGTCTCGC
CGTATCAGCCTTGAGTTCATGCTTGAGCAAGCCAATAAGTTTGCTAACCATAAGGCCATCTGGTTCCCTT
ACAACATGGACTGGCGCGGTCGTGTTTACGCTGTGTCAATGTTCAACCCGCAAGGTAACGATATGACCAA
AGGACTGCTTACGCTGGCGAAAGGTAAACCAATCGGTAAGGAAGGTTACTACTGGCTGAAAATCCACGGT
GCAAACTGTGCGGGTGTCGATAAGGTTCCGTTCCCTGAGCGCATCAAGTTCATTGAGGAAAACCACGAGA
ACATCATGGCTTGCGCTAAGTCTCCACTGGAGAACACTTGGTGGGCTGAGCAAGATTCTCCGTTCTGCTT
CCTTGCGTTCTGCTTTGAGTACGCTGGGGTACAGCACCACGGCCTGAGCTATAACTGCTCCCTTCCGCTG
GCGTTTGACGGGTCTTGCTCTGGCATCCAGCACTTCTCCGCGATGCTCCGAGATGAGGTAGGTGGTCGCG
CGGTTAACTTGCTTCCTAGTGAAACCGTTCAGGACATCTACGGGATTGTTGCTAAGAAAGTCAACGAGAT
TCTACAAGCAGACGCAATCAATGGGACCGATAACGAAGTAGTTACCGTGACCGATGAGAACACTGGTGAA
ATCTCTGAGAAAGTCAAGCTGGGCACTAAGGCACTGGCTGGTCAATGGCTGGCTTACGGTGTTACTCGCA
GTGTGACTAAGCGTTCAGTCATGACGCTGGCTTACGGGTCCAAAGAGTTCGGCTTCCGTCAACAAGTGCT
GGAAGATACCATTCAGCCAGCTATTGATTCCGGCAAGGGTCTGATGTTCACTCAGCCGAATCAGGCTGCT
GGATACATGGCTAAGCTGATTTGGGAATCTGTGAGCGTGACGGTGGTAGCTGCGGTTGAAGCAATGAACT
GGCTTAAGTCTGCTGCTAAGCTGCTGGCTGCTGAGGTCAAAGATAAGAAGACTGGAGAGATTCTTCGTAA
GCGTTGCGCTGTGCATTGGGTAACTCCTGATGGTTTCCCTGTGTGGCAGGAATACAAGAAGCCTATTCAG
ACGCGCTTGAACCTGATGTTCCTCGGTCAGTTCCGCTTACAGCCTACCATTAACACCAACAAAGATAGCG
AGATTGATGCACACAAACAGGAGTCTGGTATCGCTCCTAACTTTGTACACAGCCAAGACGGTAGCCACCT
TCGTAAGACTGTAGTGTGGGCACACGAGAAGTACGGAATCGAATCTTTTGCACTGATTCACGACTCCTTC
GGTACCATTCCGGCTGACGCTGCGAACCTGTTCAAAGCAGTGCGCGAAACTATGGTTGACACATATGAGT
CTTGTGATGTACTGGCTGATTTCTACGACCAGTTCGCTGACCAGTTGCACGAGTCTCAATTGGACAAAAT
GCCAGCACTTCCGGCTAAAGGTAACTTGAACCTCCGTGACATCTTAGAGTCGGACTTCGCGTTCGCGTAA
AATCAGTAAGCTTGGTACCGCGGCTAGCTAAGATCCGCTCTAACCGAAAAGGAAGGAGTTAGACAACCTG
AAGTCTAGGTCCCTATTTATTTTTTTATAGTTATGTTAGTATTAAGAACGTTATTTATATTTCAAATTTT
TCTTTTTTTTCTGTACAGACGCGTGTACGCATGTAACATTATACTGAAAACCTTGCTTGAGAAGGTTTTG
GGACGCTCGAAGATCCAGCTGCATTAATGAATCGGCCAACGCGCGGGGAGAGGCGGTTTGCGTATTGGGC
GCTCTTCCGCTTCCTCGCTCACTGACTCGCTGCGCTCGGTCGTTCGGCTGCGGCGAGCGGTATCAGCTCA
CTCAAAGGCGGTAATACGGTTATCCACAGAATCAGGGGATAACGCAGGAAAGAACATGTGAGCAAAAGGC
CAGCAAAAGGCCAGGAACCGTAAAAAGGCCGCGTTGCTGGCGTTTTTCCATAGGCTCCGCCCCCCTGACG
AGCATCACAAAAATCGACGCTCAAGTCAGAGGTGGCGAAACCCGACAGGACTATAAAGATACCAGGCGTT
TCCCCCTGGAAGCTCCCTCGTGCGCTCTCCTGTTCCGACCCTGCCGCTTACCGGATACCTGTCCGCCTTT
CTCCCTTCGGGAAGCGTGGCGCTTTCTCATAGCTCACGCTGTAGGTATCTCAGTTCGGTGTAGGTCGTTC
GCTCCAAGCTGGGCTGTGTGCACGAACCCCCCGTTCAGCCCGACCGCTGCGCCTTATCCGGTAACTATCG
TCTTGAGTCCAACCCGGTAAGACACGACTTATCGCCACTGGCAGCAGCCACTGGTAACAGGATTAGCAGA
GCGAGGTATGTAGGCGGTGCTACAGAGTTCTTGAAGTGGTGGCCTAACTACGGCTACACTAGAAGAACAG
TATTTGGTATCTGCGCTCTGCTGAAGCCAGTTACCTTCGGAAAAAGAGTTGGTAGCTCTTGATCCGGCAA
ACAAACCACCGCTGGTAGCGGTGGTTTTTTTGTTTGCAAGCAGCAGATTACGCGCAGAAAAAAAGGATCT
CAAGAAGATCCTTTGATCTTTTCTACGGGGTCTGACGCTCAGTGGAACGAAAACTCACGTTAAGGGATTT
TGGTCATGAGATTATCAAAAAGGATCTTCACCTAGATCCTTTTAAATTAAAAATGAAGTTTTAAATCAAT
CTAAAGTATATATGAGTAAACTTGGTCTGACAGTTACCAATGCTTAATCAGTGAGGCACCTATCTCAGCG
ATCTGTCTATTTCGTTCATCCATAGTTGCCTGACTCCCCGTCGTGTAGATAACTACGATATGGGAGGGCT
TACCATCTGGCCCCAGTGCTGCAATGATACCGCGAGACCCACGCTCACCGGCTCCAGATTTATCAGCAAT
AAACCAGCCAGCCGGAAGGGCCGAGCGCAGAAGTGGTCCTGCAACTTTATCCGCCTCCATCCAGTCTATT
AATTGTTGCCGGGAAGCTAGAGTAAGTAGTTCGCCAGTTAATAGTTTGCGCAACGTTGTTGCCATTGCTA
CAGGCATCGTGGTGTCACGCTCGTCGTTTGGTATGGCTTCATTCAGCTCCGGTTCCCAACGATCAAGGCG
AGTTACATGATCCCCCATGTTGTGCAAAAAAGCGGTTAGCTCCTTCGGTCCTCCGATCGTTGTCAGAAGT
AAGTTGGCCGCAGTGTTATCACTCATGGTTATGGCAGCACTGCATAATTCTCTTACTGTCATGCCATCCG
TAAGATGCTTTTCTGTGACTGGTGAGTACTCAACCAAGTCATTCTGAGAATAGTGTATGCGGCGACCGAG
TTGCTCTTGCCCGGCGTCAATACGGGATAATACCGCGCCACATAGCAGAACTTTAAAAGTGCTCATCATT
GGAAAACGTTCTTCGGGGCGAAAACTCTCAAGGATCTTACCGCTGTTGAGATCCAGTTCGATGTAACCCA
CTCGTGCACCCAACTGATCTTCAGCATCTTTTACTTTCACCAGCGTTTCTGGGTGAGCAAAAACAGGAAG
GCAAAATGCCGCAAAAAAGGGAATAAGGGCGACACGGAAATGTTGAATACTCATACTCTTCCTTTTTCAA
TATTATTGAAGCATTTATCAGGGTTATTGTCTCATGAGCGGATACATATTTGAATGTATTTAGAAAAATA
AACAAATAGGGGTTCCGCGCACATTTCCCCGAAAAGTGCCACCTGGGTCCTTTTCATCACGTGCTATAAA
AATAATTATAATTTAAATTTTTTAATATAAATATATAAATTAAAAATAGAAAGTAAAAAAAGAAATTAAA
GAAAAAATAGTTTTTGTTTTCCGAAGATGTAAAAGACTCTAGGGGGATCGCCAACAAATACTACCTTTTA
TCTTGCTCTTCCTGCTCTCAGGTATTAATGCCGAATTGTTTCATCTTGTCTGTGTAGAAGACCACACACG
AAAATCCTGTGATTTTACATTTTACTTATCGTTAATCGAATGTATATCTATTTAATCTGCTTTTCTTGTC
TAATAAATATATATGTAAAGTACGCTTTTTGTTGAAATTTTTTAAACCTTTGTTTATTTTTTTTTCTTCA
TTCCGTAACTCTTCTACCTTCTTTATTTACTTTCTAAAATCCAAATACAAAACATAAAAATAAATAAACA
CAGAGTAAATTCCCAAATTATTCCATCATTAAAAGATACGAGGCGCGTGTAAGTTACAGGCAAGCGATCC
GTCTAAGAAACCATTATTATCATGACATTAACCTATAAAAATAGGCGTATCACGAGGCCCTTTCGTCTCG
CGCGTTTCGGTGATGACGGTGAAAACCTCTGACACATGCAGCTCCCGGAGACGGTCACAGCTTGTCTGTA
AGCGGATGC
Features (pLannotate 1.2.2; 20 found; start..end, strand, type, name):
     55..104     +  misc_feature   bom (fragment): basis of mobility region from pBR322
    242..389     +  promoter       TRP1 promoter: S. cerevisiae TRP1
    390..1064    +  CDS            TRP1: phosphoribosylanthranilate isomerase, required for tryptophan biosynthesis; S. cerevisiae TRP1; yeast auxotrophic marker
   1115..1166    +  misc_feature   bom (fragment): basis of mobility region from pBR322
   1194..1622    -  rep_origin     f1 ori (sequence partly withheld): f1 bacteriophage origin of replication; arrow indicates direction of (+) strand synthesis
   1626..1695    -  CDS            lacZα (fragment): LacZα fragment of β-galactosidase; lacZ fragment
   1701..1866    -  terminator     ADH1 terminator: S. cerevisiae ADH1; transcription terminator for the S. cerevisiae alcohol dehydrogenase 1 (ADH1) gene
   1870..1992    -  CDS            ADH1 (fragment): ADH1_YEAST - Also known as ADC1. Experimental evidence at protein level: Swiss-Prot protein existence level 1. This isozyme preferentially catalyzes the conversion of primary unbranched alcohols to their corresponding aldehydes. Also shows activity toward secondary alcohols. From Saccharomyces cerevisiae (strain ATCC 204508 / S288c) (Baker's yeast).
   2011..2037    -  CDS            3xFLAG (fragment): three tandem FLAG® epitope tags
   2084..2748    +  promoter       GAL1,10 promoter: GAL1 and GAL10 genes of S. cerevisiae; divergent inducible promoter, regulated by Gal4
   2759..3256    +  CDS            tadA: TADA_ECOLI - Also known as yfhC. Experimental evidence at protein level: Swiss-Prot protein existence level 1. Catalyzes the deamination of adenosine to inosine at the wobble position 34 of tRNA(Arg2). Essential for cell viability. From Escherichia coli (strain K12).
   3278..3448    +  CDS            CRK (fragment): CRK_HUMAN - Experimental evidence at protein level: Swiss-Prot protein existence level 1. [Isoform Crk-II]: Regulates cell adhesion, spreading and migration (PubMed:31311869). Mediates attachment-induced MAPK8 activation, membrane ruffling and cell motility in a Rac-dependent manner. Involved in phagocytosis of apoptotic cells and cell motility via its interaction with DOCK1 and DOCK4 (PubMed:19004829). May regulate the EFNA5-EPHA3 signaling (By similarity). From Homo sapiens (Human).
   3524..6169    +  CDS            RPOL_BPT7: Experimental evidence at protein level: Swiss-Prot protein existence level 1. Highly processive DNA-dependent RNA polymerase that catalyzes the transcription of class II and class III viral genes. Recognizes a specific promoter sequence and enters first into an 'abortive phase' where very short transcripts are synthesized and released before proceeding to the processive transcription of long RNA chains. Unwinds the double-stranded DNA to expose the coding strand for templating. Participates in the initiation of viral DNA replication presumably by making primers accessible to the DNA polymerase
   6205..6394    +  terminator     CYC1 terminator: S. cerevisiae CYC1; transcription terminator for CYC1
   6397..6454    -  CDS            lacI (fragment): lac repressor; lacI; The lac repressor binds to the lac operator to inhibit transcription in E. coli. This inhibition can be relieved by adding lactose or isopropyl-β-D-thiogalactopyranoside (IPTG).
   6637..7225    -  rep_origin     ori: high-copy-number ColE1/pMB1/pBR322/pUC origin of replication
   7396..8256    -  CDS            AmpR: β-lactamase; bla; confers resistance to ampicillin, carbenicillin, and related antibiotics
   8257..8361    -  promoter       AmpR promoter: bla
   8398..8901    +  misc_feature   CEN/ARS: S. cerevisiae CEN6 centromere fused to an autonomously replicating sequence
   8969..9004    +  CDS            rop (fragment): Rop protein, which maintains plasmids at low copy number; rop
