[The description below was written by a language model from this plasmid's Addgene catalogue record, the feature table of its GenBank file and pLannotate feature annotations shown in this document.]
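Description:
pCS4333 yeTadA1.0-T7 RNAP is an E. coli–S. cerevisiae shuttle plasmid of about 9 kb for galactose-inducible expression of a deaminase–polymerase fusion in budding yeast. In bacteria it is propagated through a ColE1/pMB1-type origin with ampicillin resistance (bla under its own promoter). The catalogue lists it as low copy, although the origin is annotated as a high-copy type. In yeast it is maintained as a stable, low-copy episome by a CEN6/ARS element and selected through the TRP1 auxotrophic marker, driven by its native promoter. An f1 phage origin is also present.

The payload sits on the GAL1 side of the divergent GAL1,10 promoter, whose Gal4-bound UAS confers galactose induction, and it ends at the CYC1 terminator. The open reading frame encodes yeTadA1.0, a variant of the E. coli tRNA adenosine deaminase TadA, joined by a 100-amino-acid linker to T7 RNA polymerase. Automated annotation matches part of the linker to a fragment of human CRK. On the opposite (GAL10) side of the promoter lie a FLAG tag fragment and the ADH1 terminator, apparently an unused second expression position carried over from the backbone.

The fusion uses the highly processive, promoter-specific T7 polymerase to carry the deaminase along DNA downstream of a T7 promoter, giving targeted in vivo mutagenesis of a chosen gene for protein engineering. An E366G substitution is recorded in the insert, and the depositor states that it does not affect function. The depositor's sequence and the repository's sequencing result differ slightly in length and use different start coordinates, but they show the same set of elements.
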