Addgene plasmid #137735: pCS4333 yeTadA1.0-T7 RNAP
Purpose: pCS4333 CEN/ARS vector, PGAL1-yeTadA1.0-100AA linker-T7 RNAP-TCYC1, TRP1 selectable marker
Depositing lab: Christina Smolke. Depositing organization: Stanford University. Publication: Polymerase-guided base editing enables in vivo mutagenesis and rapid protein engineering. Cravens A, Jamil OK, Kong D, Sockolosky JT, Smolke CD. Nat Commun. 2021 Mar 11;12(1):1579. doi: 10.1038/s41467-021-21876-z. PubMed 33707425.
Backbone
  Vector backbone: ColE1/AMP
  Backbone size w/o insert (bp): 5600
  Total vector size (bp): 9000
  Vector type: Bacterial Expression, Yeast Expression
  Selectable markers: TRP1
Growth in bacteria
  Bacterial resistance: Ampicillin, 100 μg/mL
  Growth temperature: 37°C
  Growth strain: Top10
  Copy number: Low Copy
Gene/Insert
  Gene/Insert name: yeTadA1.0-T7 RNAP
  Species: S. cerevisiae (budding yeast)
  Insert size (bp): 3200
  Mutation: E366G (See depositor comment below)
Terms and licenses: Academic/Nonprofit Terms; Industry Terms: Not Available to Industry
Depositor comments: Depositor confirms E366G does not affect plasmid function.
How to cite: pCS4333 yeTadA1.0-T7 RNAP was a gift from Christina Smolke (Addgene plasmid # 137735 ; http://n2t.net/addgene:137735 ; RRID:Addgene_137735)
